>Addgene plasmid #13568 | pRSET FLII12Pglu-700uDelta6 | depositor full sequence | sequence record 7693 | Author sequence
ATCTCGATCCCGCGAAATTAATACGACTCACTATAGGGAGACCACAACGGTTTCCCTCTAGATAATTTTG
TTTAACTTTAAGAAGGAGATATACATATGCGGGGTTCTCATCATCATCATCATCATGGTATGGCTAGCAT
GACTGGTGGACAGCAAATGGGTCGGGATCTGTACGACGATGACGATAAGGATCCGGGCCGCGCTGATACT
CGCATTGGTGTAACAATCTATAAGTCGGCTGGTATGGTGAGCAAGGGCGAGGAGCTGTTCACCGGGGTGG
TGCCCATCCTGGTCGAGCTGGACGGCGACGTAAACGGCCACAAGTTCAGCGTGTCCGGCGAGGGCGAGGG
CGATGCCACCTACGGCAAGCTGACCCTGAAGTTCATCTGCACCACCGGCAAGCTGCCCGTGCCCTGGCCC
ACCCTCGTGACCACCCTGACCTGGGGCGTGCAGTGCTTCAGCCGCTACCCCGACCACATGAAGCAGCACG
ACTTCTTCAAGTCCGCCATGCCCGAAGGCTACGTCCAGGAGCGCACCATCTTCTTCAAGGACGACGGCAA
CTACAAGACCCGCGCCGAGGTGAAGTTCGAGGGCGACACCCTGGTGAACCGCATCGAGCTGAAGGGCATC
GACTTCAAGGAGGACGGCAACATCCTGGGGCACAAGCTGGAGTACAACTACATCAGCCACAACGTCTATA
TCACCGCCGACAAGCAGAAGAACGGCATCAAGGCCAACTTCAAGATCCGCCACAACATCGAGGACGGCAG
CGTGCAGCTCGCCGACCACTACCAGCAGAACACCCCCATCGGCGACGGCCCCGTGCTGCTGCCCGACAAC
CACTACCTGAGCACCCAGTCCGCCCTGAGCAAAGACCCCAACGAGAAGCGCGATCACATGGTCCTGCTGG
AGTTCGTGACCGCCGCCGGGATCACTCTCGGCATGGACGAGCTGTACGGTAGCCGAGATAACGCGATGTC
TGTAGTGCGCAAGGCTATTGAGCAAGATGCGAAAGCCGCGCCAGATGTTCAGCTGCTGATGAATGATTCT
CAGAATGACCAGTCCAAGCAGAACGATCAGATCGACGTATTGCTGGCGAAAGGGGTGAAGGCACTGGCAA
TCAACCTGGTTGACCCGGCAGCTGCGGGTACGGTGATTGAGAAAGCGCGTGGGCAAAACGTGCCGGTGGT
TTTCTTCAACAAAGAACCGTCTCGTAAGGCGCTGGATAGCTACGACAAAGCCTACTACGTTGGCACTGAC
TCCAAAGAGTCCGGCATTATTCAAGGCGATTTGATTGCTAAACACTGGGCGGCGAATCAGGGTTGGGATC
TGAACAAAGACGGTCAGATTCAGTTCGTACTGCTGAAAGGTGAACCGGGCCATCCGGATGCAGAAGCACG
TACCACTTACGTGATTAAAGAATTGAACGATAAAGGCATCAAAACTGAACAGTTACAGTTAGATACCGCA
ATGTGGGACACCGCTCAGGCGAAAGATAAGATGGACGCCTGGCTGTCTGGCCCGAACGCCAACAAAATCG
AAGTGGTTATCGCCAACAACGATGCGATGGCAATGGGCGCGGTTGAAGCGCTGAAAGCACACAACAAGTC
CAGCATTCCGGTGTTTGGCGTCGATGCGCTGCCAGAAGCGCTGGCGCTGGTGAAATCCGGTGCACTGGCG
GGCACCGTACTGAACGATGCTAACAACCAGGCGAAAGCGACCTTTGATCTGGCGAAAAACCTGGCCGATG
GTAAAGGTGCGGCTGATGGCACCAACTGGAAAATCGACAACAAAGTGGTCCGCGTACCTTATGTTGGCGT
AGATAAAGACAACCTGGCTGAATTCAGCAAGAAAATGGTGAGCAAGGGCGAGGAGCTGTTCACCGGGGTG
GTGCCCATCCTGGTCGAGCTGGACGGCGACGTAAACGGCCACAAGTTCAGCGTGTCCGGCGAGGGCGAGG
GCGATGCCACCTACGGCAAGCTGACCCTGAAGTTCATCTGCACCACCGGCAAGCTGCCCGTGCCCTGGCC
CACCCTCGTGACCACCTTCGGCTACGGCCTGCAGTGCTTCGCCCGCTACCCCGACCACATGAAGCAGCAC
GACTTCTTCAAGTCCGCCATGCCCGAAGGCTACGTCCAGGAGCGCACCATCTTCTTCAAGGACGACGGCA
ACTACAAGACCCGCGCCGAGGTGAAGTTCGAGGGCGACACCCTGGTGAACCGCATCGAGCTGAAGGGCAT
CGACTTCAAGGAGGACGGCAACATCCTGGGGCACAAGCTGGAGTACAACTACAACAGCCACAACGTCTAT
ATCATGGCCGACAAGCAGAAGAACGGCATCAAGGTGAACTTCAAGATCCGCCACAACATCGAGGACGGCA
GCGTGCAGCTCGCCGACCACTACCAGCAGAACACCCCCATCGGCGACGGCCCCGTGCTGCTGCCCGACAA
CCACTACCTGAGCTACCAGTCCGCCCTGAGCAAAGACCCCAACGAGAAGCGCGATCACATGGTCCTGCTG
GAGTTCGTGACCGCCGCCGGGATCACTCTCGGCATGGACGAGCTGTACAAGTAAAAGCTTGATCCGGCTG
CTAACAAAGCCCGAAAGGAAGCTGAGTTGGCTGCTGCCACCGCTGAGCAATAACTAGCATAACCCCTTGG
GGCCTCTAAACGGGTCTTGAGGGGTTTTTTGCTGAAAGGAGGAACTATATCCGGATCTGGCGTAATAGCG
AAGAGGCCCGCACCGATCGCCCTTCCCAACAGTTGCGCAGCCTGAATGGCGAATGGG
[124 nt withheld, positions 2788-2911]
C
[56 nt withheld, positions 2913-2968]
AGCTTTACGGCACCTCGACCG
[64 nt withheld, positions 2990-3053]
CCTTTGACGTTGGAGTCCACGTTCTTT
[37 nt withheld, positions 3081-3117]
ACCCTATCGCGGTCTATTCTTTTGATTTATAAGGGATTTTGCCGATTTCGGCCTATTGGTTAAAAAATGA
GCTGATTTAACAAATATTTAACGCGAATTTTAACAAAATATTAACGTTTACAATTTCGCCTGATGCGGTA
TTTTCTCCTTACGCATCTGTGCGGTATTTCACACCGCATACAGGTGGCACTTTTCGGGGAAATGTGCGCG
GAACCCCTATTTGTTTATTTTTCTAAATACATTCAAATATGTATCCGCTCATGAGACAATAACCCTGATA
AATGCTTCAATAATATTGAAAAAGGAAGAGTATGAGTATTCAACATTTCCGTGTCGCCCTTATTCCCTTT
TTTGCGGCATTTTGCCTTCCTGTTTTTGCTCACCCAGAAACGCTGGTGAAAGTAAAAGATGCTGAAGATC
AGTTGGGTGCACGAGTGGGTTACATCGAACTGGATCTCAACAGCGGTAAGATCCTTGAGAGTTTTCGCCC
CGAAGAACGTTTTCCAATGATGAGCACTTTTAAAGTTCTGCTATGTGATACACTATTATCCCGTATTGAC
GCCGGGCAAGAGCAACTCGGTCGCCGCATACACTATTCTCAGAATGACTTGGTTGAGTACTCACCAGTCA
CAGAAAAGCATCTTACGGATGGCATGACAGTAAGAGAATTATGCAGTGCTGCCATAACCATGAGTGATAA
CACTGCGGCCAACTTACTTCTGACAACGATCGGAGGACCGAAGGAGCTAACCGCTTTTTTGCACAACATG
GGGGATCATGTAACTCGCCTTGATCGTTGGGAACCGGAGCTGAATGAAGCCATACCAAACGACGAGAGTG
ACACCACGATGCCTGTAGCAATGCCAACAACGTTGCGCAAACTATTAACTGGCGAACTACTTACTCTAGC
TTCCCGGCAACAATTAATAGACTGAATGGAGGCGGATAAAGTTGCAGGACCACTTCTGCGCTCGGCCCTT
CCGGCTGGCTGGTTTATTGCTGATAAATCTGGAGCCGGTGAGCGTGGGTCTCGCGGTATCATTGCAGCAC
TGGGGCCAGATGGTAAGCGCTCCCGTATCGTAGTTATCTACACGACGGGGAGTCAGGCAACTATGGATGA
ACGAAATAGACAGATCGCTGAGATAGGTGCCTCACTGATTAAGCATTGGTAACTGTCAGACCAAGTTTAC
TCATATATACTTTAGATTGATTTAAAACTTCATTTTTAATTTAAAAGGATCTAGGTGAAGATCCTTTTTG
ATAATCTCATGACCAAAATCCCTTAACGTGAGTTTTCGTTCCACTGAGCGTCAGACCCCGTAGAAAAGAT
CAAAGGATCTTCTTGAGATCCTTTTTTTCTGCGCGTAATCTGCTGCTTGCAAACAAAAAAACCACCGCTA
CCAGCGGTGGTTTGTTTGCCGGATCAAGAGCTACCAACTCTTTTTCCGAAGGTAACTGGCTTCAGCAGAG
CGCAGATACCAAATACTGTCCTTCTAGTGTAGCCGTAGTTAGGCCACCACTTCAAGAACTCTGTAGCACC
GCCTACATACCTCGCTCTGCTAATCCTGTTACCAGTGGCTGCTGCCAGTGGCGATAAGTCGTGTCTTACC
GGGTTGGACTCAAGACGATAGTTACCGGATAAGGCGCAGCGGTCGGGCTGAACGGGGGGTTCGTGCACAC
AGCCCAGCTTGGAGCGAACGACCTACACCGAACTGAGATACCTACAGCGTGAGCTATGAGAAAGCGCCAC
GCTTCCCGAAGGGAGAAAGGCGGACAGGTATCCGGTAAGCGGCAGGGTCGGAACAGGAGAGCGCACGAGG
GAGCTTCCAGGGGGAAACGCCTGGTATCTTTATAGTCCTGTCGGGTTTCGCCACCTCTGACTTGAGCGTC
GATTTTTGTGATGCTCGTCAGGGGGGCGGAGCCTATGGAAAAACGCCAGCAACGCGGCCTTTTTACGGTT
CCTGGGCTTTTGCTGGCCTTTTGCTCACATGTTCTTTCCTGCGTTATCCCCTGATTCTGTGGATAACCGT
ATTACCGCCTTTGAGTGAGCTGATACCGCTCGCCGCAGCCGAACGACCGAGCGCAGCGAGTCAGTGAGCG
AGGAAGCGGAAGAGCGCCCAATACGCAAACCGCCTCTCCCCGCGCGTTGGCCGATTCATTAATGCAG
Features (pLannotate 1.2.2; 17 found; start..end, strand, type, name):
     19..37      +  promoter       T7 promoter: promoter for bacteriophage T7 RNA polymerase
     67..89      +  RBS            RBS: efficient ribosome binding site from bacteriophage T7 gene 10 (Olins and Rangwala, 1989)
    109..129     +  CDS            capTEV™ (fragment): composite tag for in vivo biotinylation, TEV protease cleavage, and 6xHis tagging
    130..162     +  CDS            T7 tag (gene 10 leader): leader peptide from bacteriophage T7 gene 10 promotes efficient translation in E. coli
    166..189     +  CDS            Xpress™ tag: Xpress™ epitope tag, including an enterokinase recognition and cleavage site
    244..957     +  CDS            ECFP: ECFP is a basic (constitutively fluorescent) cyan fluorescent protein published in 1996, derived from Aequorea victoria. It has low acid sensitivity.
    919..1854    +  CDS            mglB (fragment): DGAL_ECOLI - Experimental evidence at protein level: Swiss-Prot protein existence level 1. This protein is involved in the active transport of galactose and glucose. It plays a role in the chemotaxis towards the two sugars by interacting with the trg chemoreceptor. From Escherichia coli (strain K12).
   1855..2574    +  CDS            EYFP: enhanced YFP mammalian codon-optimized
   2587..2636    +  CDS            SET1 (fragment): solubility-enhancement tag derived from T7 phage gene 10B
   2644..2691    +  terminator     T7 terminator: transcription terminator for bacteriophage T7 RNA polymerase
   2717..2783    +  CDS            lacZα (fragment): LacZα fragment of β-galactosidase; lacZ fragment
   2788..3243    +  rep_origin     f1 ori (sequence partly withheld): f1 bacteriophage origin of replication; arrow indicates direction of (+) strand synthesis
   3246..3297    -  misc_feature   bom (fragment): basis of mobility region from pBR322
   3324..3428    +  promoter       AmpR promoter: bla
   3429..4289    +  CDS            AmpR: β-lactamase; bla; confers resistance to ampicillin, carbenicillin, and related antibiotics
   4460..5048    +  rep_origin     ori: high-copy-number ColE1/pMB1/pBR322/pUC origin of replication
   5231..5284    +  CDS            lacI (fragment): lac repressor; lacI; The lac repressor binds to the lac operator to inhibit transcription in E. coli. This inhibition can be relieved by adding lactose or isopropyl-β-D-thiogalactopyranoside (IPTG).
