[The description below was written by a language model from this plasmid's Addgene catalogue record and pLannotate feature annotations shown in this document.]
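Description:
pRSET FLII12Pglu-700uDelta6 is a bacterial expression plasmid built on the pRSET-B backbone that encodes a genetically encoded FRET nanosensor for glucose. It is maintained in E. coli at high copy through a ColE1/pUC-type origin and selected with ampicillin via the β-lactamase gene. An f1 origin is also present, which permits single-stranded DNA production. The short lacZα, bom, lacI and SET1 fragments in the annotation appear to be backbone remnants or partial matches rather than functional parts.

Expression is driven by a T7 promoter with the phage gene 10 ribosome binding site and ends at a T7 terminator, so production requires a host that supplies T7 RNA polymerase. The reading frame begins with the pRSET leader: a His-tag region (annotated as a partial match to a composite tag), the T7 gene 10 leader and the Xpress epitope with its enterokinase cleavage site. These can be used for purification and detection of the recombinant protein.

The roughly 2.4 kb insert, cloned between BamHI and HindIII, is based on the E. coli periplasmic glucose/galactose-binding protein mglB carrying the F16A mutation. According to the record, ECFP is inserted within mglB near its N-terminus, and Citrine, a modified EYFP that the annotation labels EYFP, is fused at the C-terminus. The feature table shows ECFP ahead of the bulk of mglB, which is consistent with an insertion close to the start of the binding protein. Glucose binding changes the conformation of mglB and therefore the energy transfer between the cyan donor and yellow acceptor. The construct name and insert description indicate a shortened six-residue linker variant, and the associated publication describes a high-sensitivity intramolecular sensor used to study glucose influx in HepG2 cells. This bacterial version is suited to producing sensor protein in E. coli.
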