Addgene plasmid #13568: pRSET FLII12Pglu-700uDelta6
Depositing lab: Wolf Frommer. Depositing organization: Carnegie Institution for Science. Publication: GLUT1 and GLUT9 as major contributors to glucose influx in HepG2 cells identified by a high sensitivity intramolecular FRET glucose sensor. Takanaga H, Chaudhuri B, Frommer WB. Biochim Biophys Acta. 2008 Apr . 1778(4):1091-9. 10.1016/j.bbamem.2007.11.015 PubMed 18177733.
Backbone
  Vector backbone: pRSET-B
  Backbone size w/o insert (bp): 2897
  Vector type: Bacterial Expression
Growth in bacteria
  Bacterial resistance: Ampicillin, 100 μg/mL
  Growth temperature: 37°C
  Growth strain: DH5alpha
  Copy number: High Copy
Gene/Insert
  Gene/Insert name: FLIPglu F16A Y12S-ECFP-D13R, 6aa linker (alt names: mglB with ECFP inserted; Periplasmic glucose binding)
  Species: E. coli
  Insert size (bp): 2400
  Mutation: F16A, ECFP insert in mglB
  Tag / fusion protein: Citrine (C terminal on insert)
  Cloning method: Restriction Enzyme; 5′ cloning site BamHI (not destroyed); 3′ cloning site HindIII (not destroyed)
  Sequencing primers: 5′ na
Resource information
  A portion of this plasmid was derived from a plasmid made by: Citrine is from Roger Tsien, UCSD.
Terms and licenses: Academic/Nonprofit Terms; Industry Terms: Not Available to Industry
Depositor comments: For more information, see http://carnegiedpb.stanford.edu/research/frommer/nanosensors/index.html Citrine is modified version of EYFP.
How to cite: pRSET FLII12Pglu-700uDelta6 was a gift from Wolf Frommer (Addgene plasmid # 13568 ; http://n2t.net/addgene:13568 ; RRID:Addgene_13568)
