>Addgene plasmid #13568 | pRSET FLII12Pglu-700uDelta6 | addgene partial sequence | sequence record 19944 | 13568 with FLIPglu (ggcgtccatcttatctttcg)
ACTGTTCAGTTTTGATGCCTTTATCGTTCAATTCTTTAATCACGTAAGTGGTACGTGCTTCTGCATCCGG
ATGGCCCGGTTCACCTTTCAGCAGTACGAACTGAATCTGACCGTCTTTGTTCAGATCCCAACCCTGATTC
GCCGCCCAGTGTTTAGCAATCAAATCGCCTTGAATAATGCCGGACTCTTTGGAGTCAGTGCCAACGTAGT
AGGCTTTGTCGTAGCTATCCAGCGCCTTACGAGACGGTTCTTTGTTGAAGAAAACCACCGGCACGTTTTG
CCCACGCGCTTTCTCAATCACCGTACCCGCAGCTGCCGGGTCAACCAGGTTGATTGCCAGTGCCTTCACC
CCTTTCGCCAGCAATACGTCGATCTGATCGTTCTGCTTGGACTGGTCATTCTGAGAATCATTCATCAGCA
GCTGAACATCTGGCGCGGCTTTCGCATCTTGCTCAATAGCCTTGCGCACTACAGACATAAAGTTATCTCG
GCTACCGTATAGCTCGTCCATGCCGAGAGTGATCCCGGCGGCGGTCACGAACTCCAGCAGGACCATGTGA
TCGCGCTTCTCGTTGGGGTCTTTGCTCAGGGCGGACTGGGTGCTCAGGTAGTGGTTGTCGGGCAGCAGCA
CGGGGCCGTC
